>Addgene plasmid #44940 | pET15b-At 14-3-3 nu | depositor partial sequence | sequence record 62589 | Sequenced using T7 primer (includes full insert)
ATGGGCAGCAGCCATCATCATCATCATCACAGCAGCGGCCTGGTGCCGCGCGGCAGCCATATGTCGTCTT
CTCGGGAAGAGAATGTGTACTTAGCCAAGTTAGCTGAGCAAGCTGAACGTTATGAGGAAATGGTTGAGTT
CATGGAGAAAGTTGCAAAGACTGTTGACACCGATGAGCTTACTGTCGAAGAGAGAAACCTCTTGTCTGTT
GCTTACAAGAACGTCATTGGTGCTAGGAGAGCTTCCTGGAGGATCATATCTTCCATTGAACAGAAGGAAG
AAAGCAGAGGAAACGATGATCATGTTTCCATTATCAAGGACTACAGAGGAAAGATCGAAACTGAACTCAG
CAAAATCTGTGATGGAATACTCAATCTTCTGGATTCTCACCTTGTTCCCACTGCATCTTTGGCCGAGTCC
AAAGTCTTTTACCTCAAAATGAAAGGAGATTACCACAGGTACCTTGCTGAGTTTAAGACTGGAGCTGAGA
GGAAAGAAGCTGCTGAGAGCACTCTGGTTGCTTACAAGTCAGCTCAGGATATTGCACTTGCTGATTTAGC
TCCTACTCATCCGATTAGACTGGGACTTGCTCTTAACTTCTCTGTCTTCTACTACGAGATTCTCAACTCA
CCTGATCGTGCCTGCAGTCTCGCAAAACAGGCTTTTGATGAGGCCATTTCTGAGCTGGATACATTAGGAG
AAGAATCATACAAAGACAGTACGTTGATAATGCAACTTCTCCGTGACAATCTGACCCTTTGGAACTCTGA
CATCAATGATGAGGCGGGCGGTGATGAGATCAAGGAGGCGTCAAAACATGAGCCGGAAGAGGGGAAACCA
GCTGAGACAGGGCAGTGACCAGGATCCCGGCTGCTAACAAAGCCCGAAAGGAAGCTGAGTTGGCTGCTGC
CACCCCCTGAGATATCTATCGCATGAAAGA
