>Addgene plasmid #44940 | pET15b-At 14-3-3 nu | addgene partial sequence | sequence record 63904 | T7 5'-TAATACGACTCACTATAGGG-3'
ACTTTAAGAAGGAGATATACCATGGGCAGCAGCCATCATCATCATCATCACAGCAGCGGCCTGGTGCCGC
GCGGCAGCCATATGTCGTCTTCTCGGGAAGAGAATGTGTACTTAGCCAAGTTAGCTGAGCAAGCTGAACG
TTATGAGGAAATGGTTGAGTTCATGGAGAAAGTTGCAAAGACTGTTGACACCGATGAGCTTACTGTCGAA
GAGAGAAACCTCTTGTCTGTTGCTTACAAGAACGTCATTGGTGCTAGGAGAGCTTCCTGGAGGATCATAT
CTTCCATTGAACAGAAGGAAGAAAGCAGAGGAAACGATGATCATGTTTCCATTATCAAGGACTACAGAGG
AAAGATCGAAACTGAACTCAGCAAAATCTGTGATGGAATACTCAATCTTCTGGATTCTCACCTTGTTCCC
ACTGCATCTTTGGCCGAGTCCAAAGTCTTTTACCTCAAAATGAAAGGAGATTACCACAGGTACCTTGCTG
AGTTTAAGACTGGAGCTGAGAGGAAAGAAGCTGCTGAGAGCACTCTGGTTGCTTACAAGTCAGCTCAGGA
TATTGCACTTGCTGATTTAGCTCCTACTCATCCGATTAGACTGGGACTTGCTCTTAACTTCTCTGTCTTC
TACTACGAGATTCTCAACTCACCTGATCGTGCCTGCAGTCTCGCAAAACAGGCTTTTGATGAGGCCATTT
CTGAGCTGGATACATTAGGAGAAGAATCATACAAAGACAGTACGTTGATAATGCAACTTCTCCGTGACAA
TCTGACCCTTTGGAACTCTGACATCAATGATGAGGCGGGCGGTGATGAGATCAAGGAG
