[The description below was written by a language model from this plasmid's Addgene catalogue record.]
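Description:
pET15b-At 14-3-3 nu is a bacterial expression plasmid built on the pET15b backbone, carrying the coding sequence for the Arabidopsis thaliana 14-3-3 nu isoform, also known as GRF7 (general regulatory factor 7, locus AT3G02520). The insert of about 800 bp was placed between the NdeI and BamHI sites of the vector, giving a total size of roughly 6.5 kb; the record does not say whether those sites survived cloning. The plasmid is selected with ampicillin, is listed as low copy, and is maintained in a cloning strain (XL1 Blue). No feature table is provided, so details such as the origin of replication are not itemised in the record.

Expression is driven by the T7 promoter, so the gene is transcribed only in hosts that supply T7 RNA polymerase, as is standard for pET-series vectors, and the presence of a T7 terminator downstream is implied by the listed sequencing primers. Cloning through NdeI places the open reading frame in frame with the backbone-encoded N-terminal His tag, so the protein is produced as a His-tagged fusion that can be purified by immobilised metal affinity chromatography.

14-3-3 proteins are conserved regulatory proteins that bind phosphorylated client proteins. The associated publication concerns how exposed loop domains of complexed 14-3-3 proteins contribute to structural diversity and functional specificity. This suggests the construct was used to make recombinant 14-3-3 nu for biochemical or structural comparison of isoforms, although the record does not state a specific purpose.
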