Addgene plasmid #44940: pET15b-At 14-3-3 nu
Depositing lab: Robert Ferl. Depositing organization: University of Florida. Publication: Exposed loop domains of complexed 14-3-3 proteins contribute to structural diversity and functional specificity. Sehnke PC, Laughner B, Cardasis H, Powell D, Ferl RJ. Plant Physiol. 2006 Feb;140(2):647-60. Epub 2006 Jan 11. 10.1104/pp.105.073916 PubMed 16407442.
Backbone
  Vector backbone: pET15b
  Backbone size w/o insert (bp): 5700
  Total vector size (bp): 6500
  Vector type: Bacterial Expression
Growth in bacteria
  Bacterial resistance: Ampicillin, 100 μg/mL
  Growth temperature: 37°C
  Growth strain: XL1 Blue
  Copy number: Low Copy
Gene/Insert
  Gene/Insert name: 14-3-3 nu (alt name: GRF7)
  Species: A. thaliana (mustard weed)
  Insert size (bp): 798
  GenBank ID: NM_111119.2
  Entrez Gene: GRF7 (a.k.a. AT3G02520, 14-3-3NU, F16B3.15, F16B3_15, GF14 NU, general regulatory factor 7)
  Promoter: T7
  Tag / fusion protein: His tag (N terminal on backbone)
  Cloning method: Restriction Enzyme; 5′ cloning site NdeI (unknown if destroyed); 3′ cloning site BamHI (unknown if destroyed)
  Sequencing primers: 5′ T7; 3′ T7 terminator
Terms and licenses: Academic/Nonprofit Terms; Industry Terms: Not Available to Industry
How to cite: pET15b-At 14-3-3 nu was a gift from Robert Ferl (Addgene plasmid # 44940 ; http://n2t.net/addgene:44940 ; RRID:Addgene_44940)
